Addgene plasmid #169387: pmCellFree_KA1_SARS-COV-2_NSP14
Purpose: Cell-free/mammalian expression vector for SARS-COV-2 virus NSP14 with N-term eGFP
Depositing lab: Kirill Alexandrov. Depositing organization: Queensland University of Technology.
Backbone
  Vector backbone: pmCellFree_KA1
  Vector type: Cell-free expression vector
Growth in bacteria
  Bacterial resistance: Ampicillin, 100 μg/mL
  Growth temperature: 37°C
  Growth strain: DH5alpha
  Copy number: High Copy
Gene/Insert
  Gene/Insert name: SARS-COV-2 _NSP14
  Species: SARS-Cov2
  Promoter: T7- CMV/CAG
  Tag / fusion protein: His and eGFP (N terminal on insert)
  Cloning method: Gateway Cloning
  Sequencing primers: 5′ NA
Terms and licenses: Academic/Nonprofit Terms; Industry Terms: Not Available to Industry
How to cite: pmCellFree_KA1_SARS-COV-2_NSP14 was a gift from Kirill Alexandrov (Addgene plasmid # 169387 ; http://n2t.net/addgene:169387 ; RRID:Addgene_169387)
