[The description below was written by a language model from this plasmid's Addgene catalogue record and pLannotate feature annotations shown in this document.]
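Description:
pmCellFree_KA1_SARS-COV-2_NSP14 is a multi-host expression plasmid built on the pmCellFree_KA1 backbone and catalogued as a cell-free expression vector that can also be used in mammalian cells. It is maintained in E. coli as a high-copy plasmid through a ColE1/pUC-type origin and selected with ampicillin via the β-lactamase (AmpR) gene.

The payload is the SARS-CoV-2 non-structural protein NSP14, inserted by Gateway cloning and therefore flanked by attB1 and attB2 sites. The annotation tool labels this region only generically as a fragment of the viral replicase polyprotein 1ab, and the functional text attached to that hit concerns a different cleavage product, so the catalogue identity should be taken as the guide. EGFP lies upstream of attB1, giving the N-terminal fluorescent fusion described in the record. The catalogue lists the His tag as N-terminal as well, but the only His-tag feature annotated sits just downstream of attB2. Whether it is translated in frame with the insert cannot be judged from the table.

Transcription is driven by stacked promoters: a CAG-type unit (CMV enhancer, chicken β-actin promoter and chimeric intron fragments) for mammalian cells, followed by a T7 promoter for in vitro or cell-free transcription. Matching termination signals follow the cassette, namely a rabbit β-globin poly(A) signal and a T7 terminator.

The cassette is also bracketed by baculovirus recombination regions (lef2/ORF603 and ORF1629), which in principle allow transfer into a baculovirus genome, and a loxP site is present. The record gives no purpose for either. The sequence is described as a partial NGS result. The fluorescent fusion suits monitoring NSP14 expression or interaction studies.
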