Features (pLannotate 1.2.2; 21 found; start..end, strand, type, name):
      4..39      +  CDS            lef2 (fragment): baculovirus late expression factor 2
    181..1008    +  misc_recomb    baculovirus recombination region (lef2/ORF603): contains ORF603 and part of lef2
   1020..1078    +  misc_recomb    baculovirus recombination region (ORF603) (fragment): contains ORF603 and part of lef2
   1140..1443    +  enhancer       CMV enhancer: human cytomegalovirus immediate early enhancer
   1449..1726    +  promoter       chicken β-actin promoter: No description available
   1727..1862    +  intron         hybrid intron (fragment): hybrid between chicken β-actin (CBA) and minute virus of mice (MMV) introns (Gray et al., 2011)
   1951..2081    +  intron         chimeric intron (fragment): chimera between introns from chicken β-actin and rabbit β-globin
   2147..2165    +  promoter       T7 promoter: promoter for bacteriophage T7 RNA polymerase
   2339..3049    +  CDS            EGFP: EGFP is a basic (constitutively fluorescent) green fluorescent protein published in 1996, derived from Aequorea victoria. It is reported to be a rapidly-maturing weak dimer with moderate acid sensitivity.
   3074..3098    +  protein_bind   attB1: mutant version of attB; recombination site for the Gateway® BP reaction BP Clonase™
   3092..4696    +  CDS            rep (fragment): R1AB_SARS2 - Experimental evidence at protein level: Swiss-Prot protein existence level 1. [2'-O-methyltransferase]: Methyltransferase that mediates mRNA cap 2'-O-ribose methylation to the 5'-cap structure of viral mRNAs. N7-methyl guanosine cap is a prerequisite for binding of nsp16. Therefore plays an essential role in viral mRNAs cap methylation which is essential to evade immune system. From Severe acute respiratory syndrome coronavirus 2 (2019-nCoV) (SARS-CoV-2).
   4686..4710    -  protein_bind   attB2: mutant version of attB; recombination site for the Gateway® BP reaction BP Clonase™
   4745..4762    +  CDS            7xHis (fragment): 6xHis affinity tag
   4774..4842    +  CDS            HBB (fragment): HBB_PONPY - Experimental evidence at transcript level: Swiss-Prot protein existence level 2. Involved in oxygen transport from the lung to the various peripheral tissues. From Pongo pygmaeus (Bornean orangutan).
   4917..4972    +  polyA_signal   β-globin poly(A) signal: rabbit β-globin polyadenylation signal (Gil and Proudfoot, 1987)
   5060..5107    +  terminator     T7 terminator: transcription terminator for bacteriophage T7 RNA polymerase
   5120..5825    +  misc_recomb    baculovirus recombination region (ORF1629): contains part of ORF1629
   5834..5867    +  protein_bind   loxP: Cre-mediated recombination occurs in the 8-bp core sequence (GCATACAT). Cre recombinase
   6035..6622    -  rep_origin     ori: high-copy-number ColE1/pMB1/pBR322/pUC origin of replication
   6635..7495    -  CDS            AmpR: β-lactamase; bla; confers resistance to ampicillin, carbenicillin, and related antibiotics
   7496..7547    -  promoter       AmpR promoter (fragment): bla
>Addgene plasmid #169387 | pmCellFree_KA1_SARS-COV-2_NSP14 | addgene full sequence | sequence record 336501 | Addgene Partial NGS Result
TCCTGCATCTTTTAATCAAATCCCAAGATGTGTATAAACGCGCCGGTATGTACAGGAAGAGGTTTATACT
AAACTGTTACATTGCAAACGTGGTTTCGTGTGCCAAGTGTGAAAACCGATGTTTAATCAAGGCTCTGACG
CATTTCTACAACCACGACTCCAAGTGTGTGGGTGAAGTCATGCATCTTTTAATCAAATCCCAAGATGTGT
ATAAACCACCAAACTGCCAAAAAATGAAAACTGTCGACAAGCTCTGTCCGTTTGCTGGCAACTGCAAGGG
TCTCAATCCTATTTGTAATTATTGAATAATAAAACAATTATAAATGTCAAATTTGTTTTTTATTAACGAT
ACAAACCAAACGCAACAAGAACATTTGTAGTATTATCTATAATTGAAAACGCGTAGTTATAATCGCTGAG
GTAATATTTAAAATCATTTTCAAATGATTCACAGTTAATTTGCGACAATATAATTTTATTTTCACATAAA
CTAGACGCCTTGTCGTCTTCTTCTTCGTATTCCTTCTCTTTTTCATTTTTCTCTTCATAAAAATTAACAT
AGTTATTATCGTATCCATATATGTATCTATCGTATAGAGTAAATTTTTTGTTGTCATAAATATATATGTC
TTTTTTAATGGGGTGTATAGTACCGCTGCGCATAGTTTTTCTGTAATTTACAACAGTGCTATTTTCTGGT
AGTTCTTCGGAGTGTGTTGCTTTAATTATTAAATTTATATAATCAATGAATTTGGGATCGTCGGTTTTGT
ACAATATGTTGCCGGCATAGTACGCAGCTTCTTCTAGTTCAATTACACCATTTTTTAGCAGCACCGGATT
AACATAACTTTCCAAAATGTTGTACGAACCGTTAAACAAAAACAGTTCACCTCCCTTTTCTATACTATTG
TCTGCGAGCAGTTGTTTGTTGTTAAAAATAACAGCCATTGTAATGAGACGCACAAACTAATATCACAAAC
TGGAAATGTCTATCAATATATAGTTGCTGATGGCCGGCCGTAATGAGACGCACAAACTAATATCACAAAC
TGGAAATGTCTATCAATATATAGTTGCTCTAGTTATTAATAGTAATCAATTACGGGGTCATTAGTTCATA
GCCCATATATGGAGTTCCGCGTTACATAACTTACGGTAAATGGCCCGCCTGGCTGACCGCCCAACGACCC
CCGCCCATTGACGTCAATAATGACGTATGTTCCCATAGTAACGCCAATAGGGACTTTCCATTGACGTCAA
TGGGTGGAGTATTTACGGTAAACTGCCCACTTGGCAGTACATCAAGTGTATCATATGCCAAGTACGCCCC
CTATTGACGTCAATGACGGTAAATGGCCCGCCTGGCATTATGCCCAGTACATGACCTTATGGGACTTTCC
TACTTGGCAGTACATCTACGTATTAGTCATCGCTATTACCATGCATGGTCGAGGTGAGCCCCACGTTCTG
CTTCACTCTCCCCATCTCCCCCCCCTCCCCACCCCCAATTTTGTATTTATTTATTTTTTAATTATTTTGT
GCAGCGATGGGGGCGGGGGGGGGGGGGGGGCGCGCGCCRGGGGGGGGGGGGSGGGGSGGGGGGSGGGGSG
GGGSGRGGCGGAGAGGTGCGGCGGCAGCCAATCAGAGCGGCGCGCTCCGAAAGTTTCCTTTTATGGCGAG
GCGGCGGCGGCGGCGGCCCTATAAAAAGCGAAGCGCGCGGCGGGCGGGAGTCGCTGCGCGCTGCCTTCGC
CCCGTGCCCCGCTCCGCCGCCGCCTCGCGCCGCCCGCCCCGGCTCTGACTGACCGCGTTACTCCCACAGG
TGAGCGGGCGGGACGGCCCTTCTCCTTCGGGCTGTAATTAGCGCTTGGTTTAATGACGGCTTGTTTCTTT
TCTGTGGCTGCGTGAAAGCCTTGAGGGGCTCCGGGAGGGCCCTTTGTGCGGGGGGAGCGGCTCGGGGCTG
TCCGCGGGGGGACGGCTGCCTTCGGGGGGGACGGGGCAGGGCGGGGTTCGGCTTCTGGCGTGTGACCGGC
GGCTCTAGAGCCTCTGCTAACCATGTTCATGCCTTCTTCTTTTTCCTACAGCTCCTGGGCAACGTGCTGG
TTATTGTGCTGTCTCATCATTTTGGCAAAGAATTGGATCGGACGTCTAATACGACTCACTATAGGGACAT
CTTAAGTTTATTTTATTTTATTTTATTTTATTTTATTTTATTTTATTTTATTTTATTTTATTTTATTTAA
CCATGACAGTAATGTATAAAGTCTGTAAAGACATTAAACACGTAAGTGAAACCATGGGCACCTCTGGTCA
CCACCATCACCACCATCACCACGGCACAAGCAAGGGCGAGGAGCTGTTCACCGGGGTGGTGCCCATCCTG
GTCGAGTTGGACGGCGACGTAAACGGCCACAAGTTCAGCGTGTCCGGCGAGGGCGAGGGCGATGCCACCT
ACGGCAAGCTGACCCTGAAGTTCATCTGCACCACCGGCAAGCTGCCCGTGCCCTGGCCCACCCTCGTGAC
CACCCTGACCTACGGCGTGCAGTGCTTCAGCCGCTACCCCGACCACATGAAGCAGCACGACTTCTTCAAG
TCCGCCATGCCCGAAGGCTACGTCCAGGAGCGCACCATCTTCTTCAAGGACGACGGCAACTACAAGACCC
GCGCCGAGGTGAAGTTCGAGGGCGACACCCTGGTGAACCGCATCGAGCTGAAGGGCATCGACTTCAAGGA
GGACGGCAACATCCTGGGGCACAAGCTGGAGTACAACTACAACAGCCACAACGTCTATATCATGGCCGAC
AAGCAGAAGAACGGCATCAAGGTGAACTTCAAGATCCGCCACAACATCGAGGACGGCAGCGTGCAGCTCG
CCGACCACTACCAGCAGAACACCCCCATCGGCGACGGCCCCGTGCTGCTGCCCGACAACCACTACCTGAG
CACCCAGTCCGCCCTGAGCAAAGACCCCAACGAGAAGCGCGATCACATGGTCCTGCTGGAGTTCGTGACC
GCCGCCGGGATCACTCTCGGCATGGACGAGCTATACAAGCTGGAGGTGCTCTTCCAGGGTCCGACAAGTT
TGTACAAAAAAGCAGGCTTAATGGCTGAAAATGTTACAGGTTTGTTTAAAGATTGCTCTAAAGTTATCAC
CGGTTTACATCCAACACAAGCTCCAACACATTTGTCTGTTGATACTAAATTTAAGACCGAAGGTTTATGT
GTTGATATTCCAGGTATTCCAAAAGATATGACATATAGAAGACTGATTTCCATGATGGGTTTTAAAATGA
ATTACCAAGTCAACGGTTACCCAAATATGTTTATTACAAGAGAAGAGGCTATCAGACATGTTAGAGCTTG
GATTGGTTTTGATGTTGAAGGTTGTCATGCTACAAGAGAAGCTGTTGGTACTAATTTACCATTACAATTA
GGTTTCTCCACTGGTGTTAATTTGGTTGCTGTTCCAACTGGTTATGTTGATACACCAAATAATACAGATT
TCTCTAGAGTTTCTGCTAAACCACCACCAGGTGATCAATTTAAACATTTGATTCCATTGATGTACAAGGG
TTTGCCATGGAATGTTGTTAGAATTAAAATCGTTCAGATGTTGTCTGATACTTTGAAAAATTTGTCCGAT
AGAGTTGTTTTCGTTTTGTGGGCTCATGGTTTTGAATTAACTTCTATGAAATACTTCGTCAAGATCGGTC
CAGAAAGAACTTGTTGTTTATGTGATAGAAGAGCTACATGTTTTTCTACAGCTTCTGATACTTATGCTTG
TTGGCATCATTCTATTGGTTTTGACTATGTTTACAACCCATTTATGATCGATGTTCAACAATGGGGTTTT
ACAGGTAATTTACAATCTAATCACGACTTATACTGCCAAGTTCATGGTAATGCTCATGTTGCTTCTTGTG
ATGCTATTATGACAAGATGTTTGGCTGTTCATGAATGTTTTGTTAAAAGAGTTGACTGGACTATTGAATA
TCCAATTATTGGTGATGAGTTGAAAATCAATGCTGCTTGTAGAAAAGTTCAACATATGGTTGTTAAGGCT
GCTTTGTTGGCTGATAAATTTCCAGTTTTACATGATATCGGTAACCCAAAAGCTATTAAATGTGTTCCAC
AAGCTGATGTTGAATGGAAATTTTATGATGCTCAACCATGTTCTGATAAAGCTTATAAAATCGAAGAGTT
GTTCTACTCTTACGCTACTCATTCTGATAAATTTACAGATGGTGTTTGTTTGTTCTGGAATTGTAATGTT
GATAGATACCCAGCTAATTCTATTGTTTGTAGATTTGATACCAGGGTTTTATCTAATTTGAACTTACCAG
GTTGTGATGGTGGTTCTTTATATGTTAATAAGCATGCTTTCCACACTCCAGCTTTTGATAAATCTGCTTT
TGTTAATCTGAAGCAATTGCCATTTTTCTATTACTCTGATTCTCCATGTGAATCTCATGGTAAACAAGTT
GTTTCTGATATTGATTACGTCCCATTGAAATCTGCTACTTGTATTACTAGATGTAACTTGGGTGGTGCTG
TTTGTAGACATCATGCTAATGAATATAGATTGTACTTGGATGCTTACAATATGATGATTTCTGCTGGTTT
TTCTTTGTGGGTTTATAAACAATTCGACACATATAACCTGTGGAATACATTTACAAGATTGCAAAACCCA
GCTTTCTTGTACAAAGTGGTGTAAGCGGCCGCCAGCTTTCTAGACCAGTTTAAACATCACCATCACCATC
ACTAAGTGATTAACCTCAGGTGCAGGCTGCCTATCAGAAGGTGGTGGCTGGTGTGGCCAATGCCCTGGCT
CACAAATACCACTGAGATCGATCTTTTTCCCTCTGCCAAAAATTATGGGGACATCATGAAGCCCCTTGAG
CATCTGACTTCTGGCTAATAAAGGAAATTTATTTTCATTGCAATAGTGTGTTGGAATTTTTTGTGTCTCT
CACTCGGAAGGACATATGGGAGGGCAAATCATTTAAAACATCAGAATGAGTATTTGGTTTAGAGTTTGGC
AACATATGCCCATATGTAACTAGCATAACCCCTTGGGGCCTCTAAACGGGTCTTGAGGGGTTTTTTGCTG
AAAGCATGCGGAGGAAATTCTCCTTGAAGTTTCCCTGGTGTTCAAAGTAAAGGAGTTTGCACCAGACGCA
CCTCTGTTCACTGGTCCGGCGTATTAAAACACGATACATTGTTATTAGTACATTTATTAAGCGCTAGATT
CTGTGCGTTGTTGATTTACAGACAATTGTTGTACGTATTTTAATAATTCATTAAATTTATAATCTTTAGG
GTGGTATGTTAGAGCGAAAATCAAATGATTTTCAGCGTCTTTATATCTGAATTTAAATATTAAATCCTCA
ATAGATTTGTAAAATAGGTTTCGATTAGTTTCAAACAAGGGTTGTTTTTCCGAACCGATGGCTGGACTAT
CTAATGGATTTTCGCTCAACGCCACAAAACTTGCCAAATCTTGTAGCAGCAATCTAGCTTTGTCGATATT
CGTTTGTGTTTTGTTTTGTAATAAAGGTTCGACGTCGTTCAAAATATTATGCGCTTTTGTATTTCTTTCA
TCACTGTCGTTAGTGTACAATTGACTCGACGTAAACACGTTAAATAGAGCTTGGACATATTTAACATCGG
GCGTGTTAGCTTTATTAGGCCGATTATCGTCGTCGTCCCAACCCTCGTCGTTAGAAGTTGCTTCCGAAGA
CGATTTTGCCATAGCCACACGACGCCTATTAATTGTGTCGGCTAACACGTCCGCGATCAAATTTGTAGTT
GAGCTTTTTGGAATTGCGATCGCATAACTTCGTATAGCATACATTATACGAAGTTATAAGCTCGGAACGC
TGCGCTCGGTCGTTCGGCTGCGGCGAGCGGTATCAGCTCACTCAAAGGCGGTAATACGGTTATCCACAGA
ATCAGGGGATAACGCAGGAAAGAACATGTGAGCAAAAGGCCAGCAAAAGGCCAGGAACCGTAAAAAGGCC
GCGTTGCTGGCGTTTTTCCATAGGCTCCGCCCCCTGACGAGCATCACAAAAATCGACGCTCAAGTCAGAG
GTGGCGAAACCCGACAGGACTATAAAGATACCAGGCGTTTCCCCCTGGAAGCTCCCTCGTGCGCTCTCCT
GTTCCGACCCTGCCGCTTACCGGATACCTGTCCGCCTTTCTCCCTTCGGGAAGCGTGGCGCTTTCTCATA
GCTCACGCTGTAGGTATCTCAGTTCGGTGTAGGTCGTTCGCTCCAAGCTGGGCTGTGTGCACGAACCCCC
CGTTCAGCCCGACCGCTGCGCCTTATCCGGTAACTATCGTCTTGAGTCCAACCCGGTAAGACACGACTTA
TCGCCACTGGCAGCAGCCACTGGTAACAGGATTAGCAGAGCGAGGTATGTAGGCGGTGCTACAGAGTTCT
TGAAGTGGTGGCCTAACTACGGCTACACTAGAAGAACAGTATTTGGTATCTGCGCTCTGCTGAAGCCAGT
TACCTTCGGAAAAAGAGTTGGTAGCTCTTGATCCGGCAAACAAACCACCGCTGGTAGCGGTGGTTTTTTT
GTTTGCAAGCAGCAGATTACGCGCAGAAAAAAAGGATCTCAAGAAGATCCTTTGTTACCAATGCTTAATC
AGTGAGGCACCTATCTCAGCGATCTGTCTATTTCGTTCATCCATAGTTGCCTGACTCCCCGTCGTGTAGA
TAACTACGATACGGGAGGGCTTACCATCTGGCCCCAGTGCTGCAATGATACCGCGAGACCCACGCTCACC
GGCTCCAGATTTATCAGCAATAAACCAGCCAGCCGGAAGGGCCGAGCGCAGAAGTGGTCCTGCAACTTTA
TCCGCCTCCATCCAGTCTATTAATTGTTGCCGGGAAGCTAGAGTAAGTAGTTCGCCAGTTAATAGTTTGC
GCAACGTTGTTGCCATTGCTACAGGCATCGTGGTGTCACGCTCGTCGTTTGGTATGGCTTCATTCAGCTC
CGGTTCCCAACGATCAAGGCGAGTTACATGATCCCCCATGTTGTGCAAAAAAGCGGTTAGCTCCTTCGGT
CCTCCGATCGTTGTCAGAAGTAAGTTGGCCGCAGTGTTATCACTCATGGTTATGGCAGCACTGCATAATT
CTCTTACTGTCATGCCATCCGTAAGATGCTTTTCTGTGACTGGTGAGTACTCAACCAAGTCATTCTGAGA
ATAGTGTATGCGGCGACCGAGTTGCTCTTGCCCGGCGTCAATACGGGATAATACCGCGCCACATAGCAGA
ACTTTAAAAGTGCTCATCATTGGAAAACGTTCTTCGGGGCGAAAACTCTCAAGGATCTTACCGCTGTTGA
GATCCAGTTCGATGTAACCCACTCGTGCACCCAACTGATCTTCAGCATCTTTTACTTTCACCAGCGTTTC
TGGGTGAGCAAAAACAGGAAGGCAAAATGCCGCAAAAAAGGGAATAAGGGCGACACGGAAATGTTGAATA
CTCATACTCTTCCTTTTTCAATATTATTGAAGCATTTATCAGGGTTATTGTCTCATGTCCGCGCGTT
